>Addgene plasmid #100336 | pCMV_mEm_4GS_LF82_759 | addgene full sequence | sequence record 209521 | Addgene NGS Result
GTAAAACGACGGCCAGTGAGTTCGAGCTTGCATGCCTGCAGGTCGTTACATAACTTACGGTAAATGGCCC
GCCTGGCTGACCGCCCAACGACCCCCGCCCATTGACGTCAATAATGACGTATGTTCCCATAGTAACGCCA
ATAGGGACTTTCCATTGACGTCAATGGGTGGAGTATTTACGGTAAACTGCCCACTTGGCAGTACATCAAG
TGTATCATATGCCAAGTACGCCCCCTATTGACGTCAATGACGGTAAATGGCCCGCCTGGCATTATGCCCA
GTACATGACCTTATGGGACTTTCCTACTTGGCAGTACATCTACGTATTAGTCATCGCTATTACCATGGTG
ATGCGGTTTTGGCAGTACATCAATGGGCGTGGATAGCGGTTTGACTCACGGGGATTTCCAAGTCTCCACC
CCATTGACGTCAATGGGAGTTTGTTTTGGCACCAAAATCAACGGGACTTTCCAAAATGTCGTAACAACTC
CGCCCCATTGACGCAAATGGGCGGTAGGCGTGTACGGTGGGAGGTCTATATAAGCAGAGCTCGTTTAGTG
AACCGTCAGATCGCCTGGAGACGCCATCCACGCTGTTTTGACCTCCATAGAAGACACCGGGACCGATCCA
GCCTCCGGACTCTAGAGGATCCGGTACTAGAGGAACTGAAAAACCAGAAAGTTAACTGGTAAGTTTAGTC
TTTTTGTCTTTTATTTCAGGTCCCGGATCCGGTGGTGGTGCAAATCAAAGAACTGCTCCTCAGTGGATGT
TGCCTTTACTTCTAGGCCTGTACGGAAGTGTTACTTCTGCTCTAAAAGCTGCGGAATTGTACCCGCGGGC
CCACCATGGTGAGCAAGGGCGAGGAGCTGTTCACCGGGGTGGTGCCCATCCTGGTCGAGCTGGACGGCGA
CGTAAACGGCCACAAGTTCAGCGTGTCCGGCGAGGGCGAGGGCGATGCCACCTACGGCAAGCTGACCCTG
AAGTTCATCTGCACCACCGGCAAGCTGCCCGTGCCCTGGCCCACCCTCGTGACCACCTTGACCTACGGCG
TGCAGTGCTTCGCCCGCTACCCCGACCACATGAAGCAGCACGACTTCTTCAAGTCCGCCATGCCCGAAGG
CTACGTCCAGGAGCGCACCATCTTCTTCAAGGACGACGGCAACTACAAGACCCGCGCCGAGGTGAAGTTC
GAGGGCGACACCCTGGTGAACCGCATCGAGCTGAAGGGCATCGACTTCAAGGAGGACGGCAACATCCTGG
GGCACAAGCTGGAGTACAACTACAACAGCCACAAGGTCTATATCACCGCCGACAAGCAGAAGAACGGCAT
CAAGGTGAACTTCAAGACCCGCCACAACATCGAGGACGGCAGCGTGCAGCTCGCCGACCACTACCAGCAG
AACACCCCCATCGGCGACGGCCCCGTGCTGCTGCCCGACAACCACTACCTGAGCACCCAGTCCAAGCTGA
GCAAAGACCCCAACGAGAAGCGCGATCACATGGTCCTGCTGGAGTTCGTGACCGCCGCCGGGATCACTCT
CGGCATGGACGAGCTGTACAAGCGAATTGGTGGAGGGGGCGGTTCCGGTGGCGGAGGTTCCCGAATTCGT
CGACGGAGATCTGATATGATGATTCTGACTCTGAATGATAAGCGTGAAATATCGCAAATAATCGCAAGTT
TTACTGATGAAGATTACGAGCGAATCAACAGTGAAGTTGATCGCCTCTGCAAACGTTGCGACCCAATAAG
CGAAATGCTTCGCTCATATAAACCAGATGAACACACTAAGGACGCTATCGACTGGCTGGAAGATGATGAT
TGTAACTATCAGGAAAAAGCCGCTGAATGGTTCTGGGATGCAATAACCGAAAGAGTTAAGGCTGAATATG
CCTTCGCAATATTCAAACGCAGACACATTTTTGGAGAAGCAGCATGAATCGGTACCCTCGAGAAGCTTGC
GGCCGCGGGGATCCAGACATGATAAGATACATTGATGAGTTTGGACAAACCACAACTAGAATGCAGTGAA
AAAAATGCTTTATTTGTGAAATTTGTGATGCTATTGCTTTATTTGTAACCATTATAAGCTGCAATAAACA
AGTTAACAACAACAATTGCATTCATTTTATGTTTCAGGTTCAGGGGGAGGTGTGGGAGGTTTTTTCGGAT
CCTCTAGAGTCGATCTGCAGGCATGCTAGCTTGGCGTAATCATGGTCATAGCTGTTTCCTGTGTGAAATT
GTTATCCGCTCACAATTCCACACAACATACGAGCCGGAAGCATAAAGTGTAAAGCCTGGGGTGCCTAATG
AGTGAGCTAACTCACATTAATTGCGTTGCGCTCACTGCCCGCTTTCCAGTCGGGAAACCTGTCGTGCCAG
CTGCATTAATGAATCGGCCAACGCGCGGGGAGAGGCGGTTTGCGTATTGGGCGCTCTTCCGCTTCCTCGC
TCACTGACTCGCTGCGCTCGGTCGTTCGGCTGCGGCGAGCGGTATCAGCTCACTCAAAGGCGGTAATACG
GTTATCCACAGAATCAGGGGATAACGCAGGAAAGAACATGTGAGCAAAAGGCCAGCAAAAGGCCAGGAAC
CGTAAAAAGGCCGCGTTGCTGGCGTTTTTCCATAGGCTCCGCCCCCCTGACGAGCATCACAAAAATCGAC
GCTCAAGTCAGAGGTGGCGAAACCCGACAGGACTATAAAGATACCAGGCGTTTCCCCCTGGAAGCTCCCT
CGTGCGCTCTCCTGTTCCGACCCTGCCGCTTACCGGATACCTGTCCGCCTTTCTCCCTTCGGGAAGCGTG
GCGCTTTCTCATAGCTCACGCTGTAGGTATCTCAGTTCGGTGTAGGTCGTTCGCTCCAAGCTGGGCTGTG
TGCACGAACCCCCCGTTCAGCCCGACCGCTGCGCCTTATCCGGTAACTATCGTCTTGAGTCCAACCCGGT
AAGACACGACTTATCGCCACTGGCAGCAGCCACTGGTAACAGGATTAGCAGAGCGAGGTATGTAGGCGGT
GCTACAGAGTTCTTGAAGTGGTGGCCTAACTACGGCTACACTAGAAGAACAGTATTTGGTATCTGCGCTC
TGCTGAAGCCAGTTACCTTCGGAAAAAGAGTTGGTAGCTCTTGATCCGGCAAACAAACCACCGCTGGTAG
CGGTGGTTTTTTTGTTTGCAAGCAGCAGATTACGCGCAGAAAAAAAGGATCTCAAGAAGATCCTTTGATC
TTTTCTACGGGGTCTGACGCTCAGTGGAACGAAAACTCACGTTAAGGGATTTTGGTCATGAGATTATCAA
AAAGGATCTTCACCTAGATCCTTTTAAATTAAAAATGAAGTTTTAAATCAATCTAAAGTATATATGAGTA
AACTTGGTCTGACAGTTACCAATGCTTAATCAGTGAGGCACCTATCTCAGCGATCTGTCTATTTCGTTCA
TCCATAGTTGCCTGACTCCCCGTCGTGTAGATAACTACGATACGGGAGGGCTTACCATCTGGCCCCAGTG
CTGCAATGATACCGCGAGACCCACGCTCACCGGCTCCAGATTTATCAGCAATAAACCAGCCAGCCGGAAG
GGCCGAGCGCAGAAGTGGTCCTGCAACTTTATCCGCCTCCATCCAGTCTATTAATTGTTGCCGGGAAGCT
AGAGTAAGTAGTTCGCCAGTTAATAGTTTGCGCAACGTTGTTGCCATTGCTACAGGCATCGTGGTGTCAC
GCTCGTCGTTTGGTATGGCTTCATTCAGCTCCGGTTCCCAACGATCAAGGCGAGTTACATGATCCCCCAT
GTTGTGCAAAAAAGCGGTTAGCTCCTTCGGTCCTCCGATCGTTGTCAGAAGTAAGTTGGCCGCAGTGTTA
TCACTCATGGTTATGGCAGCACTGCATAATTCTCTTACTGTCATGCCATCCGTAAGATGCTTTTCTGTGA
CTGGTGAGTACTCAACCAAGTCATTCTGAGAATAGTGTATGCGGCGACCGAGTTGCTCTTGCCCGGCGTC
AATACGGGATAATACCGCGCCACATAGCAGAACTTTAAAAGTGCTCATCATTGGAAAACGTTCTTCGGGG
CGAAAACTCTCAAGGATCTTACCGCTGTTGAGATCCAGTTCGATGTAACCCACTCGTGCACCCAACTGAT
CTTCAGCATCTTTTACTTTCACCAGCGTTTCTGGGTGAGCAAAAACAGGAAGGCAAAATGCCGCAAAAAA
GGGAATAAGGGCGACACGGAAATGTTGAATACTCATACTCTTCCTTTTTCAATATTATTGAAGCATTTAT
CAGGGTTATTGTCTCATGAGCGGATACATATTTGAATGTATTTAGAAAAATAAACAAATAGGGGTTCCGC
GCACATTTCCCCGAAAAGTGCCACCTGACGTCTAAGAAACCATTATTATCATGACATTAACCTATAAAAA
TAGGCGTATCACGAGGCCCTTTCGTCTCGCGCGTTTCGGTGATGACGGTGAAAACCTCTGACACATGCAG
CTCCCGGAGACGGTCACAGCTTGTCTGTAAGCGGATGCCGGGAGCAGACAAGCCCGTCAGGGCGCGTCAG
CGGGTGTTGGCGGGTGTCGGGGCTGGCTTAACTATGCGGCATCAGAGCAGATTGTACTGAGAGTGCACCA
TATGCGGTGTGAAATACCGCACAGATGCGTAAGGAGAAAATACCGCATCAGGCGCCATTCGCCATTCAGG
CTGCGCAACTGTTGGGAAGGGCGATCGGTGCGGGCCTCTTCGCTATTACGCCAGCTGGCGAAAGGGGGAT
GTGCTGCAAGGCGATTAAGTTGGGTAACGCCAGGGTTTTCCCAGTCACGACGTT
Features (pLannotate 1.2.2; 16 found; start..end, strand, type, name):
     25..45      -  misc_feature   MCS (fragment): pUC18/19 multiple cloning site
     44..347     +  enhancer       CMV enhancer: human cytomegalovirus immediate early enhancer
    348..551     +  promoter       CMV promoter: human cytomegalovirus (CMV) immediate early promoter
    689..785     +  intron         SV40 intron: modified SV40 intron with splice donor and acceptor sites
    846..1562    +  CDS            mEmerald: mEmerald is a basic (constitutively fluorescent) green fluorescent protein published in 1998, derived from Aequorea victoria. It is reported to be a very rapidly-maturing monomer with moderate acid sensitivity.
   1970..2104    -  polyA_signal   SV40 poly(A) signal: SV40 polyadenylation signal
   2239..2255    -  protein_bind   lac operator: The lac repressor binds to the lac operator to inhibit transcription in E. coli. This inhibition can be relieved by adding lactose or isopropyl-β-D-thiogalactopyranoside (IPTG). lac repressor encoded by lacI
   2263..2293    -  promoter       lac promoter: promoter for the E. coli lac operon
   2308..2329    -  protein_bind   CAP binding site: CAP binding activates transcription in the presence of cAMP. E. coli catabolite activator protein
   2342..2434    -  CDS            lacI (fragment): lac repressor; lacI; The lac repressor binds to the lac operator to inhibit transcription in E. coli. This inhibition can be relieved by adding lactose or isopropyl-β-D-thiogalactopyranoside (IPTG).
   2617..3205    -  rep_origin     ori: high-copy-number ColE1/pMB1/pBR322/pUC origin of replication
   3376..4236    -  CDS            AmpR: β-lactamase; bla; confers resistance to ampicillin, carbenicillin, and related antibiotics
   4237..4341    -  promoter       AmpR promoter: bla
   4436..4471    +  CDS            rop (fragment): Rop protein, which maintains plasmids at low copy number; rop
   4573..4672    +  misc_feature   bom (fragment): basis of mobility region from pBR322
   4678..19      -  CDS            lacZα (fragment) (across the origin): LacZα fragment of β-galactosidase; lacZ fragment
