[The description below was written by a language model from this plasmid's Addgene catalogue record and pLannotate feature annotations shown in this document.]
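Description:
pCMV_mEm_4GS_LF82_759 is a mammalian expression plasmid built on a pCMV backbone, designed to produce a small protein from E. coli strain LF82 as a fluorescent fusion in cultured mammalian cells. It is propagated in E. coli as a high-copy plasmid through a ColE1/pUC-type origin of replication and selected with ampicillin via the β-lactamase (AmpR) gene and its native promoter. The annotated sequence (about 4.8 kb, consistent with the stated backbone plus a 312 bp insert) also carries non-functional cloning-vector remnants, including fragments of lacZα, lacI, rop and bom, a lac promoter/operator region and a piece of the pUC multiple cloning site. No mammalian selection marker is annotated, so the plasmid appears suited to transient expression.

The expression cassette consists of the human cytomegalovirus immediate-early enhancer and promoter, followed by a modified SV40 intron that supplies splice donor and acceptor sites to support mRNA processing, then the mEmerald coding sequence and an SV40 polyadenylation signal. mEmerald, a rapidly maturing monomeric green fluorescent protein derived from Aequorea victoria GFP, sits on the backbone as an N-terminal tag. The LF82_759 coding sequence was inserted downstream by ligation-independent cloning. The insert itself was not annotated by the feature software, but the unannotated gap between mEmerald and the poly(A) signal matches its expected position. The "4GS" in the name suggests a glycine-serine linker between tag and insert, though the record does not describe it explicitly.

The construct belongs to a collection used for an imaging-based screen in which candidate bacterial effector proteins were expressed exogenously in HeLa cells, allowing their localisation and effects on cellular phenotypes to be observed by fluorescence microscopy.
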