Addgene plasmid #100336: pCMV_mEm_4GS_LF82_759
Purpose: Mammalian expression of E. coli LF82_759 CDS fused to mEmerald
Depositing lab: Alan Huett. Depositing organization: University of Nottingham. Publication: A multi-phenotypic imaging screen to identify bacterial effectors by exogenous expression in a HeLa cell line. Collins A, Huett A. Sci Data. 2018 May 15;5:180081. doi: 10.1038/sdata.2018.81. PubMed 29762554.
Backbone
  Vector backbone: pCMV
  Backbone size w/o insert (bp): 4502
  Vector type: Mammalian Expression
Growth in bacteria
  Bacterial resistance: Ampicillin, 100 μg/mL
  Growth temperature: 37°C
  Growth strain: XL1 Blue
  Copy number: High Copy
Gene/Insert
  Gene/Insert name: LF82_759
  Insert size (bp): 312
  Promoter: CMV
  Tag / fusion protein: mEmerald (N terminal on backbone)
  Cloning method: Ligation Independent Cloning
  Sequencing primers: 5′ ACTTCTGCTCTAAAAGCTGCGG; 3′ CACTGCATTCTAGTTGTGGTTTGTC
Terms and licenses: Academic/Nonprofit Terms; Industry Terms: Not Available to Industry
How to cite: pCMV_mEm_4GS_LF82_759 was a gift from Alan Huett (Addgene plasmid # 100336 ; http://n2t.net/addgene:100336 ; RRID:Addgene_100336)
