>Addgene plasmid #100336 | pCMV_mEm_4GS_LF82_759 | depositor partial sequence | sequence record 183666 | Sequence across LF82 gene insert region
CTCGGCATGGNCGAGCTGTACAAGCGAATTGGTGGAGGGGGCGGTTCCGGTGGCGGAGGTTCCCGAATTC
GTCGACGGAGATCTGATATGATGATTCTGACTCTGAATGATAAGCGTGAAATATCGCAAATAATCGCAAG
TTTTACTGATGAAGATTACGAGCGAATCAACAGTGAAGTTGATCGCCTCTGCAAACGTTGCGACCCAATA
AGCGAAATGCTTCGCTCATATAAACCAGATGAACACACTAAGGACGCTATCGACTGGCTGGAAGATGATG
ATTGTAACTATCAGGAAAAAGCCGCTGAATGGTTCTGGGATGCAATAACCGAAAGAGTTAAGGCTGAATA
TGCCTTCGCAATATTCAAACGCAGACACATTTTTGGAGAAGCAGCATGAATCGGTACCCTCGAGAAGCTT
GCGGCCGCGGGGATCCAGACATGATAAGATACATTGATGAGTTTGGACAAACCACAACTAGAATGCAGTG
AAAAAAATGCTTTATTTGTGAAATTTGTGATGCTATTGCTTTATTTGTAACCATTATAAGCTGCAATAAA
CAAGTTAACAACAACAATTGCATTCATTTTATGTTTCAGGTTCAGGGGGAGGTGTGGGAGGTTTTTTCGG
ATCCTCTAGAGTCGATCTGCAGGCATGCTAGCTTGGCGTAATCATGGTCATAGCTGTTTCCTGTGTGAAA
TTGTTATCCGCTCACAATTCCACACAACATACGAGCCGGAAGCATAAAGTGTAAAGCCTGGGGTGCCTAA
TGAGTGAGCTAACTCACATTAATTGCGTTGCGCTCACTGCCCGCTTTCCAGTCGGGAAACCTGTCGTGCC
AGCTGCATTAATGAATCGGCCAACGCGCGGGGAGAGGCGGTTTGCGTATTGGGCGCTCTTCCGCTTCCTC
GCTCACTGACTCGCTGCGCTCGGTCGTTCGGCTGCGGCGAGCGGTATCAGCTCACTCAAAGGCGGTANTA
CGNTNATCCACAGAATCNNGGATAACGC
